Addgene plasmid #70521: R777-E237 Hs.RASAL3
Purpose: Gateway ORF clone of codon optimized human RASAL3 [NM_022904.1] with stop codon (for native or N-terminal fusions)
Depositing lab: Dominic Esposito. Depositing organization: National Cancer Institute (NCI).
Backbone
  Vector backbone: pDonor-255
  Backbone size w/o insert (bp): 2693
  Vector type: Gateway Entry Clone
Growth in bacteria
  Bacterial resistance: Spectinomycin, 50 μg/mL
  Growth temperature: 37°C
  Growth strain: DH10B
  Copy number: High Copy
Gene/Insert
  Gene/Insert name: RASAL3 (alt name: NM_022904.1)
  Species: H. sapiens (human)
  Insert size (bp): 3036
  Entrez Gene: RASAL3
  Cloning method: Gateway Cloning
  Sequencing primers: 5′ M13F 23-mer (5'-CCCAGTCACGACGTTGTAAAACG); 3′ attLR 23-mer (5'-TAACATCAGAGATTTTGAGACAC)
Terms and licenses: Academic/Nonprofit Terms; Industry Terms: Not Available to Industry
Depositor comments: sequence codon optimized
How to cite: R777-E237 Hs.RASAL3 was a gift from Dominic Esposito (Addgene plasmid # 70521 ; http://n2t.net/addgene:70521 ; RRID:Addgene_70521)
