[The description below was written by a language model from this plasmid's Addgene catalogue record and pLannotate feature annotations shown in this document.]
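Description:
R777-E237 Hs.RASAL3 is a Gateway entry clone built on the pDonor-255 backbone and carrying a codon-optimized open reading frame for human RASAL3, based on reference transcript NM_022904.1. The plasmid is about 5.7 kb in total, of which roughly 3.0 kb is insert. It is maintained in E. coli at high copy number through a ColE1/pUC-type origin of replication. Selection is with spectinomycin, conferred by an aadA (SmR) aminoglycoside adenylyltransferase gene that also gives streptomycin resistance. This gene sits downstream of a fragment of the class 1 integron Pc promoter and a short remnant of a gentamicin acetyltransferase gene. Small lacZα and lacI fragments are also annotated as backbone remnants. The rrnB T1 and T2 terminators lie upstream of the cloning region, where they typically insulate the insert from read-through transcription.

The RASAL3 coding sequence is flanked by two attL-type recombination sites, annotated by the software as attL3 and a partial attL2. These sites allow directional transfer of the ORF into attR-containing destination vectors by the LR Clonase reaction. No promoter driving the insert is annotated, as expected for an entry clone, so expression depends on the chosen destination vector. Because the ORF retains its stop codon, it suits expression of the native protein or of N-terminal fusions, but not C-terminal tags. RASAL3 encodes a Ras GTPase-activating protein that negatively regulates RAS and downstream ERK signalling and is implicated in the expansion and function of liver natural killer T cells. The clone therefore serves as a source for building RASAL3 expression constructs for studies of the RAS pathway.
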