Features (pLannotate 1.2.2; 11 found; start..end, strand, type, name):
     18..54      -  CDS            lacZα (fragment): LacZα fragment of β-galactosidase; lacZ fragment
     85..180     +  protein_bind   attL3: mutant version of attL; recombination site for the Gateway® LR reaction LR Clonase™
    186..3218    +  CDS            RASAL3: RASL3_HUMAN - Experimental evidence at protein level: Swiss-Prot protein existence level 1. Functions as a Ras GTPase-activating protein. Plays an important role in the expansion and functions of natural killer T (NKT) cells in the liver by negatively regulating RAS activity and the down- stream ERK signaling pathway. From Homo sapiens (Human).
   3226..3319    -  protein_bind   attL2 (fragment): mutant version of attL; recombination site for the Gateway® LR reaction LR Clonase™
   3434..3457    +  promoter       Pc promoter (fragment): intI1 (promoter lies within the coding sequence); class 1 integron promoter
   3633..3689    +  CDS            GmR (fragment): gentamycin acetyltransferase; aacC1; confers resistance to gentamycin
   3696..4487    +  CDS            SmR: aminoglycoside adenylyltransferase (Murphy, 1985); aadA; confers resistance to spectinomycin and streptomycin
   4580..5168    +  rep_origin     ori: high-copy-number ColE1/pMB1/pBR322/pUC origin of replication
   5351..5443    +  CDS            lacI (fragment): lac repressor; lacI; The lac repressor binds to the lac operator to inhibit transcription in E. coli. This inhibition can be relieved by adding lactose or isopropyl-β-D-thiogalactopyranoside (IPTG).
   5498..5525    -  terminator     rrnB T2 terminator: transcription terminator T2 from the E. coli rrnB gene
   5657..5700    +  terminator     rrnB T1 terminator: Escherichia coli rrnB; transcription terminator T1 from the E. coli rrnB gene
>Addgene plasmid #70521 | R777-E237 Hs.RASAL3 | depositor full sequence | sequence record 125970 | Full Sequence
TTAACGCTAGCATGGATGTTTTCCCAGTCACGACGTTGTAAAACGACGGCCAGTCTTAAAATTCGAGCTC
GGTCCGAGGATCCGAAATAATGATTTTATTTTGACTGATAGTGACCTGTTCGTTGCAACAAATTGATAAG
CAATGCTTTTTTATAATGCCAACTTTGTACAAAAAAGTTGGCACCATGGATCCCCCGTCCCCCTCACGGA
CGTCCCAGACCCAACCTACCGCGACCTCCCCCCTTACTTCCTACCGCTGGCACACCGGTGGCGGGGGAGA
AAAGGCAGCAGGGGGGTTTAGATGGGGCCGCTTCGCCGGATGGGGCCGGGCCCTGTCGCACCAGGAGCCC
ATGGTGTCCACCCAACCCGCACCTCGCTCCATCTTCCGCCGGGTGCTGTCCGCGCCGCCTAAGGAGTCCC
GAACTTCGCGGCTGAGACTTTCAAAGGCCCTCTGGGGGCGACACAAGAACCCGCCACCCGAGCCGGACCC
TGAACCCGAACAGGAAGCCCCCGAACTTGAGCCTGAACCGGAACTCGAGCCACCCACCCCGCAAATCCCT
GAGGCTCCAACCCCGAACGTGCCGGTCTGGGATATTGGCGGATTCACACTGCTGGACGGAAAGCTGGTGC
TGCTGGGAGGAGAGGAAGAGGGACCGCGCAGACCCCGCGTGGGATCCGCCAGCTCGGAGGGGTCCATTCA
CGTGGCCATGGGAAACTTCCGGGATCCGGACCGGATGCCGGGAAAGACCGAGCCCGAAACTGCCGGCCCG
AACCAGGTCCACAACGTCCGGGGCCTTCTGAAGCGGTTGAAGGAGAAGAAGAAGGCCCGGCTGGAACCGC
GGGATGGCCCGCCGTCCGCCCTGGGTTCGCGGGAGAGCCTTGCCACCCTGAGCGAGCTCGACCTGGGCGC
CGAAAGGGACGTGCGGATCTGGCCTCTGCACCCGTCGCTGCTGGGCGAACCACACTGCTTCCAAGTCACC
TGGACCGGAGGCTCAAGATGCTTCTCGTGCCGCTCGGCTGCCGAACGGGACCGCTGGATCGAGGACCTGA
GGCGCCAGTTCCAGCCTACCCAGGACAACGTGGAGCGGGAGGAGACTTGGCTGTCTGTCTGGGTGCACGA
AGCCAAGGGCCTGCCGAGAGCCGCAGCCGGAGCTCCCGGCGTGCGCGCTGAACTGTGGCTTGACGGAGCC
TTGCTGGCTAGAACCGCTCCGCGGGCCGGACCTGGACAGCTGTTTTGGGCCGAGCGCTTCCATTTCGAAG
CCCTGCCGCCTGCCCGGCGCCTCTCGCTGAGACTCCGGGGCCTGGGGCCCGGAAGCGCCGTGCTGGGACG
CGTGGCGCTCGCACTGGAAGAACTCGACGCCCCTCGGGCGCCGGCCGCGGGCCTGGAGCGGTGGTTCCCC
CTCCTGGGTGCCCCGGCTGGCGCGGCCCTGAGAGCGCGCATCCGCGCGCGGCGCCTCCGCGTGCTGCCAT
CCGAACGGTACAAGGAGCTCGCCGAGTTCCTGACCTTCCACTACGCGCGGCTGTGCGGCGCCCTCGAGCC
AGCATTGCCGGCTCAGGCCAAGGAGGAACTGGCCGCAGCCATGGTCCGAGTGCTGAGGGCCACTGGAAGG
GCTCAGGCTCTTGTGACCGACCTGGGAACTGCCGAACTGGCGCGCTGTGGAGGAAGGGAAGCCCTGCTGT
TTCGCGAAAACACCCTGGCCACCAAGGCCATCGACGAGTACATGAAACTGGTGGCCCAGGATTACTTGCA
AGAGACTCTCGGACAGGTCGTGCGGCGCCTCTGTGCATCCACCGAGGACTGCGAGGTCGACCCATCCAAG
TGCCCGGCCTCAGAACTGCCGGAACATCAGGCCCGCCTGAGAAACTCGTGCGAAGAGGTGTTCGAAACCA
TCATCCATTCTTATGACTGGTTCCCTGCGGAGCTGGGAATTGTGTTTAGCTCATGGCGGGAGGCCTGTAA
AGAGAGGGGTTCCGAAGTGCTCGGTCCTAGACTTGTCTGTGCCAGCCTGTTCCTCCGGCTGCTCTGCCCG
GCGATCCTCGCGCCAAGCCTGTTCGGACTTGCTCCCGATCATCCCGCCCCGGGTCCTGCTAGGACCTTGA
CCCTCATTGCTAAGGTCATCCAAAACCTGGCCAATAGAGCCCCTTTCGGGGAAAAGGAAGCTTACATGGG
CTTCATGAACAGCTTCCTGGAGGAACACGGCCCTGCCATGCAGTGCTTCCTGGATCAAGTGGCCATGGTG
GACGTGGACGCCGCGCCGAGCGGTTACCAAGGCAGCGGGGATCTCGCCCTCCAACTGGCCGTGTTGCACG
CCCAGCTTTGCACCATTTTCGCTGAGCTGGACCAGACCACCAGGGACACCCTGGAGCCCTTGCCCACGAT
TCTGAGAGCGATTGAAGAGGGGCAGCCGGTGCTGGTGTCAGTGCCAATGCGCCTGCCGCTCCCACCCGCC
CAAGTGCATAGCTCTCTGTCCGCGGGAGAAAAGCCCGGATTCCTGGCTCCCCGCGATTTGCCTAAGCACA
CCCCGCTGATCAGCAAATCACAGTCCCTGCGCTCCGTGAGAAGATCAGAAAGCTGGGCTAGACCTCGGCC
TGACGAAGAAAGGCCACTGAGGCGGCCACGGCCCGTCCAGAGGACCCAATCCGTGCCAGTGCGCCGCCCT
GCCCGCCGGCGGCAGTCCGCAGGACCGTGGCCTCGGCCTAAGGGCTCGCTCTCCATGGGACCGGCCCCTA
GAGCCAGGCCTTGGACCAGGGACAGCGCCTCGCTCCCGCGGAAACCATCAGTGCCGTGGCAGAGACAAAT
GGACCAGCCACAGGACAGAAACCAGGCCCTGGGAACTCATCGGCCCGTGAACAAGCTGGCAGAATTGCAG
TGTGAAGTGGCCGCGCTGCGCGAAGAACAGAAGGTCCTGAGCCGCCTGGTGGAGTCCCTGTCGACCCAGA
TCAGGGCCCTCACTGAACAGCAGGAGCAGTTGCGGGGCCAGCTCCAAGACCTGGACTCCCGGCTGAGGGC
CGGTTCCTCCGAATTCGACTCGGAGCACAACCTGACCTCCAACGAAGGACACAGCCTGAAGAACCTCGAG
CACCGCCTGAACGAAATGGAGCGAACTCAAGCCCAGCTCAGGGATGCCGTGCAGAGCCTGCAGCTGTCCC
CTCGGACTCGGGGGAGCTGGTCACAGCCGCAGCCCCTGAAGGCCCCGTGCCTGAACGGGGATACTACTTA
ATCAACTTTCTTGTACAAAGTTGGCATTATAGGAAAGCATTGCTTATCAATTTGTTGCAACGAACAGGTC
ACTATCAGTCAAAATAAAATCATTATTTGCATGCAAGCTTAGATCCTCTAGACCAGCCAGGACAGAAATG
CCTCGACTTCGCTGCTACCCAAGGTTGCCGGGTGACGCACACCGTGGAAACGGATGAAGGCACGAACCCA
GTGGACATAAGCCTGTTCGGTTCGTAAGCTGTAATGCAAGTAGCGTATGCGCTCACGCAACTGGTCCAGA
ACCTTGACCGAACGCAGCGGTGGTAACGGCGCAGTGGCGGTTTTCATGGCTTGTTATGACTGTTTTTTTG
GGGTACAGTCTATGCCTCGGGCATCCAAGCAGCAAGCGCGTTACGCCGTGGGTCGATGTTTGATGTTATG
GAGCAGCAACGATGTTACGCAGCAGGGCAGTCGCCCTAAAACAAAGTTAAACATTATGAGGGAAGCGGTG
ATCGCCGAAGTATCGACTCAACTATCAGAGGTAGTTGGCGTCATCGAGCGCCATCTCGAACCGACGTTGC
TGGCCGTACATTTGTACGGCTCCGCAGTGGATGGCGGCCTGAAGCCACACAGTGATATTGATTTGCTGGT
TACGGTGACCGTAAGGCTTGATGAAACAACGCGGCGAGCTTTGATCAACGACCTTTTGGAAACTTCGGCT
TCCCCTGGAGAGAGCGAGATTCTCCGCGCTGTAGAAGTCACCATTGTTGTGCACGACGACATCATTCCGT
GGCGTTATCCAGCTAAGCGCGAACTGCAATTTGGAGAATGGCAGCGCAATGACATTCTTGCAGGTATCTT
CGAGCCAGCCACGATCGACATTGATCTGGCTATCTTGCTGACAAAAGCAAGAGAACATAGCGTTGCCTTG
GTAGGTCCAGCGGCGGAGGAACTCTTTGATCCGGTTCCTGAACAGGATCTATTTGAGGCGCTAAATGAAA
CCTTAACGCTATGGAACTCGCCGCCCGACTGGGCTGGCGATGAGCGAAATGTAGTGCTTACGTTGTCCCG
CATTTGGTACAGCGCAGTAACCGGCAAAATCGCGCCGAAGGATGTCGCTGCCGACTGGGCAATGGAGCGC
CTGCCGGCCCAGTATCAGCCCGTCATACTTGAAGCTAGACAGGCTTATCTTGGACAAGAAGAAGATCGCT
TGGCCTCGCGCGCAGATCAGTTGGAAGAATTTGTCCACTACGTGAAAGGCGAGATCACCAAGGTAGTCGG
CAAATAACCCTCGAGCCACCCATGACCAAAATCCCTTAACGTGAGTTACGCGTCGTTCCACTGAGCGTCA
GACCCCGTAGAAAAGATCAAAGGATCTTCTTGAGATCCTTTTTTTCTGCGCGTAATCTGCTGCTTGCAAA
CAAAAAAACCACCGCTACCAGCGGTGGTTTGTTTGCCGGATCAAGAGCTACCAACTCTTTTTCCGAAGGT
AACTGGCTTCAGCAGAGCGCAGATACCAAATACTGTCCTTCTAGTGTAGCCGTAGTTAGGCCACCACTTC
AAGAACTCTGTAGCACCGCCTACATACCTCGCTCTGCTAATCCTGTTACCAGTGGCTGCTGCCAGTGGCG
ATAAGTCGTGTCTTACCGGGTTGGACTCAAGACGATAGTTACCGGATAAGGCGCAGCGGTCGGGCTGAAC
GGGGGGTTCGTGCACACAGCCCAGCTTGGAGCGAACGACCTACACCGAACTGAGATACCTACAGCGTGAG
CATTGAGAAAGCGCCACGCTTCCCGAAGGGAGAAAGGCGGACAGGTATCCGGTAAGCGGCAGGGTCGGAA
CAGGAGAGCGCACGAGGGAGCTTCCAGGGGGAAACGCCTGGTATCTTTATAGTCCTGTCGGGTTTCGCCA
CCTCTGACTTGAGCGTCGATTTTTGTGATGCTCGTCAGGGGGGCGGAGCCTATGGAAAAACGCCAGCAAC
GCGGCCTTTTTACGGTTCCTGGCCTTTTGCTGGCCTTTTGCTCACATGTTCTTTCCTGCGTTATCCCCTG
ATTCTGTGGATAACCGTATTACCGCCTTTGAGTGAGCTGATACCGCTCGCCGCAGCCGAACGACCGAGCG
CAGCGAGTCAGTGAGCGAGGAAGCGGAAGAGCGCCCAATACGCAAACCGCCTCTCCCCGCGCGTTGGCCG
ATTCATTAATGCAGCTGGCACGACAGGTTTCCCGACTGGAAAGCGGGCAGTGAGCGCAACGCAATTAATA
CGCGTACCGCTAGCCAGGAAGAGTTTGTAGAAACGCAAAAAGGCCATCCGTCAGGATGGCCTTCTGCTTA
GTTTGATGCCTGGCAGTTTATGGCGGGCGTCCTGCCCGCCACCCTCCGGGCCGTTGCTTCACAACGTTCA
AATCCGCTCCCGGCGGATTTGTCCTACTCAGGAGAGCGTTCACCGACAAACAACAGATAAAACGAAAGGC
CCAGTCTTCCGACTGAGCCTTTCGTTTTATTTGATGCCTGGCAGTTCCCTACTCTCGCG
