>Addgene plasmid #70521 | R777-E237 Hs.RASAL3 | addgene partial sequence | sequence record 130530 | pCR8_R1 5'-cgaaccgaacaggcttatgt-3'
CGGTGTGCGTCACCCGGCAACCTTGGGTAGCAGCGAAGTCGAGGCATTTCTGTCCTGGCTGGTCTAGAGG
ATCTAAGCTTGCATGCAAATAATGATTTTATTTTGACTGATAGTGACCTGTTCGTTGCAACAAATTGATA
AGCAATGCTTTCCTATAATGCCAACTTTGTACAAGAAAGTTGATTAAGTAGTATCCCCGTTCAGGCACGG
GGCCTTCAGGGGCTGCGGCTGTGACCAGCTCCCCCGAGTCCGAGGGGACAGCTGCAGGCTCTGCACGGCA
TCCCTGAGCTGGGCTTGAGTTCGCTCCATTTCGTTCAGGCGGTGCTCGAGGTTCTTCAGGCTGTGTCCTT
CGTTGGAGGTCAGGTTGTGCTCCGAGTCGAATTCGGAGGAACCGGCCCTCAGCCGGGAGTCCAGGTCTTG
GAGCTGGCCCCGCAACTGCTCCTGCTGTTCAGTGAGGGCCCTGATCTGGGTCGACAGGGACTCCACCAGG
CGGCTCAGGACCTTCTGTTCTTCGCGCAGCGCGGCCACTTCACACTGCAATTCTGCCAGCTTGTTCACGG
GCCGATGAGTTCCCAGGGCCTGGTTTCTGTCCTGTGGCTGGTCCATTTGTCTCTGCCACGGCACTGATGG
TTTCCGCGGGAGCGAGGCGCTGTCCCTGGTCCAAGGCCTGGCTCTAGGGGCCGGTCCCATGGAGAGCGAG
CCCTTAGGCCGAGGCCACGGTCCTGCGGACTGCCGCCGGCGGGCAGGGCGGCGCACTGGCACGGATTGGG
TCCTCTGGACGGGCCGTGGCCGCCTCAGTGGCCTTTCTTCGTCAGGCCGAGGTCTAGCCCAGCTTTCTGA
TCTTCTCACGGAGCGCAGGGACTGTGATTTGCTGATCAGCGGGGTGTGCTTAGGCAAATCGCGGGGAGCC
AGGAATCC
